Addgene plasmid #102334: pDDGFP-Leu2d-ScVrg4
Purpose: Expresses WT ScVrg4 in S. cerevisiae cells using Galactose induction, -URA and -Leu selection
Depositing lab: Simon Newstead. Depositing organization: University of Oxford. Publication: Structural basis of nucleotide sugar transport across the Golgi membrane. Parker JL, Newstead S. Nature. 2017 Nov 23;551(7681):521-524. doi: 10.1038/nature24464. Epub 2017 Nov 15. PubMed 29143814.
Backbone
  Vector backbone: pDDGFP-Leu2d
  Backbone manufacturer: Simon Newstead (Addgene plasmid # 58352)
  Vector type: Yeast Expression
  Selectable markers: LEU2, URA3
Growth in bacteria
  Bacterial resistance: Ampicillin, 100 μg/mL
  Growth temperature: 37°C
  Growth strain: DH5alpha
  Copy number: High Copy
Gene/Insert
  Gene/Insert name: YGL225W
  Species: S. cerevisiae (budding yeast)
  Entrez Gene: VRG4 (a.k.a. YGL225W, GOG5, LDB3, VAN2, VIG4)
  Promoter: GAL1
  Tag / fusion protein: GFP (C terminal on backbone)
  Cloning method: Ligation Independent Cloning
  Sequencing primers: 5′ ATATACCTCTATACTTTAACG; 3′ CCAGTGAATAATTCTTCACC
Terms and licenses: Academic/Nonprofit Terms; Industry Terms: Not Available to Industry
How to cite: pDDGFP-Leu2d-ScVrg4 was a gift from Simon Newstead (Addgene plasmid # 102334 ; http://n2t.net/addgene:102334 ; RRID:Addgene_102334)
