[The description below was written by a language model from this plasmid's Addgene catalogue record and pLannotate feature annotations shown in this document.]
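Description:
pDDGFP-Leu2d-ScVrg4 is a 9.7 kb episomal yeast expression plasmid built on the pDDGFP-Leu2d backbone and designed for galactose-inducible production of a GFP-tagged membrane protein in Saccharomyces cerevisiae. It is a shuttle vector. In E. coli it replicates at high copy from a ColE1/pUC-type origin and is selected with ampicillin through the β-lactamase gene. In yeast it is maintained by the 2μ origin and carries two auxotrophic markers, URA3 and LEU2. The LEU2 coding sequence is annotated with only a short fragment of its promoter, consistent with the "Leu2d" name: such promoter-truncated alleles are poorly expressed, so growth without leucine generally favours cells with elevated plasmid copy number. Remnants of pBluescript-type sequences (lac promoter/operator, lacZα, T3 and T7 promoters, and f1 ori fragments interrupted by the LEU2 cassette) are leftovers of the backbone's construction.

The payload is the wild-type S. cerevisiae VRG4 open reading frame (YGL225W), which encodes the Golgi GDP-mannose transporter that imports this nucleotide sugar from the cytoplasm into the Golgi lumen. It was inserted by ligation-independent cloning downstream of the Gal4-regulated GAL1 promoter. It lies just upstream of a backbone-encoded GFP (annotated as GFPmut3), separated by a short linker whose content is not annotated, and the unit ends at the CYC1 terminator. The C-terminal GFP fusion lets expression level, localisation and integrity of the transporter be followed by fluorescence. The associated work concerns the structural basis of nucleotide sugar transport across the Golgi membrane, so the plasmid serves to overexpress Vrg4 for such structural and biochemical studies.
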