Features (pLannotate 1.2.2; 26 found; start..end, strand, type, name):
    109..158     -  misc_feature   bom (fragment): basis of mobility region from pBR322
    260..295     -  CDS            rop (fragment): Rop protein, which maintains plasmids at low copy number; rop
    363..1705    +  rep_origin     2μ ori: yeast 2μ plasmid origin of replication
   1732..1836    +  promoter       AmpR promoter: bla
   1837..2697    +  CDS            AmpR: β-lactamase; bla; confers resistance to ampicillin, carbenicillin, and related antibiotics
   2868..3456    +  rep_origin     ori: high-copy-number ColE1/pMB1/pBR322/pUC origin of replication
   3639..3731    +  CDS            lacI (fragment): lac repressor; lacI; The lac repressor binds to the lac operator to inhibit transcription in E. coli. This inhibition can be relieved by adding lactose or isopropyl-β-D-thiogalactopyranoside (IPTG).
   3744..3765    +  protein_bind   CAP binding site: CAP binding activates transcription in the presence of cAMP. E. coli catabolite activator protein
   3780..3810    +  promoter       lac promoter: promoter for the E. coli lac operon
   3818..3834    +  protein_bind   lac operator: The lac repressor binds to the lac operator to inhibit transcription in E. coli. This inhibition can be relieved by adding lactose or isopropyl-β-D-thiogalactopyranoside (IPTG). lac repressor encoded by lacI
   3879..3897    +  promoter       T3 promoter: promoter for bacteriophage T3 RNA polymerase
   3921..4362    +  promoter       GAL1 promoter: S. cerevisiae GAL1; inducible promoter, regulated by Gal4
   4377..4397    +  misc_feature   MCS (fragment): pBluescript multiple cloning site
   4398..5408    +  CDS            VRG4: GMT1_YEAST - Also known as GOG5, LDB3, MCD3, VAN2, VIG4. Experimental evidence at protein level: Swiss-Prot protein existence level 1. Involved in the import of GDP-mannose from the cytoplasm into the Golgi lumen. Defective copy causes severe glycosylation defect and abnormal retention of soluble endoplasmic reticulum proteins. Involved in vanadate sensitivity. From Saccharomyces cerevisiae (strain ATCC 204508 / S288c) (Baker's yeast).
   5439..6149    +  CDS            GFPmut3: GFPmut3 is a basic (constitutively fluorescent) green fluorescent protein published in 1996, derived from Aequorea victoria. It is reported to be a very rapidly-maturing weak dimer.
   6177..6221    +  misc_feature   MCS (fragment): pBluescript multiple cloning site
   6222..6469    +  terminator     CYC1 terminator: S. cerevisiae CYC1; transcription terminator for CYC1
   6488..6506    -  promoter       T7 promoter: promoter for bacteriophage T7 RNA polymerase
   6514..6669    +  CDS            lacZα (fragment): LacZα fragment of β-galactosidase; lacZ fragment
   6673..6803    +  rep_origin     f1 ori (fragment) (sequence partly withheld): f1 bacteriophage origin of replication; arrow indicates direction of (+) strand synthesis
   7180..8274    -  CDS            LEU2: 3-isopropylmalate dehydrogenase, required for leucine biosynthesis; S. cerevisiae LEU2; yeast auxotrophic marker
   8278..8303    -  promoter       LEU2 promoter (fragment): S. cerevisiae LEU2
   8337..8668    +  rep_origin     f1 ori (fragment) (sequence partly withheld): f1 bacteriophage origin of replication; arrow indicates direction of (+) strand synthesis
   8669..8720    -  misc_feature   bom (fragment): basis of mobility region from pBR322
   8799..9602    -  CDS            URA3: orotidine-5'-phosphate decarboxylase, required for uracil biosynthesis; S. cerevisiae URA3; yeast auxotrophic marker, counterselectable with 5-fluoroorotic acid (5-FOA)
   9603..101     -  promoter       URA3 promoter (across the origin): S. cerevisiae URA3
>Addgene plasmid #102334 | pDDGFP-Leu2d-ScVrg4 | addgene full sequence | sequence record 196619 | Addgene NGS Result
TCCTTCCTTCGTTCTTCCTTCTGTTCGGAGATTACCGAATCAAAAAAATTTCAAGGAAACCGAAATCAAA
AAAAAGAATAAAAAAAAAATGATGAATTGAAAAGGTGGTATGGTGCACTCTCAGTACAATCTGCTCTGAT
GCCGCATAGTTAAGCCAGCCCCGACACCCGCCAACACCCGCTGACGCGCCCTGACGGGCTTGTCTGCTCC
CGGCATCCGCTTACAGACAAGCTGTGACCGTCTCCGGGAGCTGCATGTGTCAGAGGTTTTCACCGTCATC
ACCGAAACGCGCGAGACGAAAGGGCCTCGTGATACGCCTATTTTTATAGGTTAATGTCATGATAATAATG
GTTTCTTAGTATGATCCAATATCAAAGGAAATGATAGCATTGAAGGATGAGACTAATCCAATTGAGGAGT
GGCAGCATATAGAACAGCTAAAGGGTAGTGCTGAAGGAAGCATACGATACCCCGCATGGAATGGGATAAT
ATCACAGGAGGTACTAGACTACCTTTCATCCTACATAAATAGACGCATATAAGTACGCATTTAAGCATAA
ACACGCACTATGCCGTTCTTCTCATGTATATATATATACAGGCAACACGCAGATATAGGTGCGACGTGAA
CAGTGAGCTGTATGTGCGCAGCTCGCGTTGCATTTTCGGAAGCGCTCGTTTTCGGAAACGCTTTGAAGTT
CCTATTCCGAAGTTCCTATTCTCTAGAAAGTATAGGAACTTCAGAGCGCTTTTGAAAACCAAAAGCGCTC
TGAAGACGCACTTTCAAAAAACCAAAAACGCACCGGACTGTAACGAGCTACTAAAATATTGCGAATACCG
CTTCCACAAACATTGCTCAAAAGTATCTCTTTGCTATATATCTCTGTGCTATATCCCTATATAACCTACC
CATCCACCTTTCGCTCCTTGAACTTGCATCTAAACTCGACCTCTACATTTTTTATGTTTATCTCTAGTAT
TACTCTTTAGACAAAAAAATTGTAGTAAGAACTATTCATAGAGTGAATCGAAAACAATACGAAAATGTAA
ACATTTCCTATACGTAGTATATAGAGACAAAATAGAAGAAACCGTTCATAATTTTCTGACCAATGAAGAA
TCATCAACGCTATCACTTTCTGTTCACAAAGTATGCGCAATCCACATCGGTATAGAATATAATCGGGGAT
GCCTTTATCTTGAAAAAATGCACCCGCAGCTTCGCTAGTAATCAGTAAACGCGGGAAGTGGAGTCAGGCT
TTTTTTATGGAAGAGAAAATAGACACCAAAGTAGCCTTCTTCTAACCTTAACGGACCTACAGTGCAAAAA
GTTATCAAGAGACTGCATTATAGAGCGCACAAAGGAGAAAAAAAGTAATCTAAGATGCTTTGTTAGAAAA
ATAGCGCTCTCGGGATGCATTTTTGTAGAACAAAAAAGAAGTATAGATTCTTTGTTGGTAAAATAGCGCT
CTCGCGTTGCATTTCTGTTCTGTAAAAATGCAGCTCAGATTCTTTGTTTGAAAAATTAGCGCTCTCGCGT
TGCATTTTTGTTTTACAAAAATGAAGCACAGATTCTTCGTTGGTAAAATAGCGCTTTCGCGTTGCATTTC
TGTTCTGTAAAAATGCAGCTCAGATTCTTTGTTTGAAAAATTAGCGCTCTCGCGTTGCATTTTTGTTCTA
CAAAATGAAGCACAGATGCTTCGTTCAGGTGGCACTTTTCGGGGAAATGTGCGCGGAACCCCTATTTGTT
TATTTTTCTAAATACATTCAAATATGTATCCGCTCATGAGACAATAACCCTGATAAATGCTTCAATAATA
TTGAAAAAGGAAGAGTATGAGTATTCAACATTTCCGTGTCGCCCTTATTCCCTTTTTTGCGGCATTTTGC
CTTCCTGTTTTTGCTCACCCAGAAACGCTGGTGAAAGTAAAAGATGCTGAAGATCAGTTGGGTGCACGAG
TGGGTTACATCGAACTGGATCTCAACAGCGGTAAGATCCTTGAGAGTTTTCGCCCCGAAGAACGTTTTCC
AATGATGAGCACTTTTAAAGTTCTGCTATGTGGCGCGGTATTATCCCGTATTGACGCCGGGCAAGAGCAA
CTCGGTCGCCGCATACACTATTCTCAGAATGACTTGGTTGAGTACTCACCAGTCACAGAAAAGCATCTTA
CGGATGGCATGACAGTAAGAGAATTATGCAGTGCTGCCATAACCATGAGTGATAACACTGCGGCCAACTT
ACTTCTGACAACGATCGGAGGACCGAAGGAGCTAACCGCTTTTTTGCACAACATGGGGGATCATGTAACT
CGCCTTGATCGTTGGGAACCGGAGCTGAATGAAGCCATACCAAACGACGAGCGTGACACCACGATGCCTG
TAGCAATGGCAACAACGTTGCGCAAACTATTAACTGGCGAACTACTTACTCTAGCTTCCCGGCAACAATT
AATAGACTGGATGGAGGCGGATAAAGTTGCAGGACCACTTCTGCGCTCGGCCCTTCCGGCTGGCTGGTTT
ATTGCTGATAAATCTGGAGCCGGTGAGCGTGGGTCTCGCGGTATCATTGCAGCACTGGGGCCAGATGGTA
AGCCCTCCCGTATCGTAGTTATCTACACGACGGGGAGTCAGGCAACTATGGATGAACGAAATAGACAGAT
CGCTGAGATAGGTGCCTCACTGATTAAGCATTGGTAACTGTCAGACCAAGTTTACTCATATATACTTTAG
ATTGATTTAAAACTTCATTTTTAATTTAAAAGGATCTAGGTGAAGATCCTTTTTGATAATCTCATGACCA
AAATCCCTTAACGTGAGTTTTCGTTCCACTGAGCGTCAGACCCCGTAGAAAAGATCAAAGGATCTTCTTG
AGATCCTTTTTTTCTGCGCGTAATCTGCTGCTTGCAAACAAAAAAACCACCGCTACCAGCGGTGGTTTGT
TTGCCGGATCAAGAGCTACCAACTCTTTTTCCGAAGGTAACTGGCTTCAGCAGAGCGCAGATACCAAATA
CTGTTCTTCTAGTGTAGCCGTAGTTAGGCCACCACTTCAAGAACTCTGTAGCACCGCCTACATACCTCGC
TCTGCTAATCCTGTTACCAGTGGCTGCTGCCAGTGGCGATAAGTCGTGTCTTACCGGGTTGGACTCAAGA
CGATAGTTACCGGATAAGGCGCAGCGGTCGGGCTGAACGGGGGGTTCGTGCACACAGCCCAGCTTGGAGC
GAACGACCTACACCGAACTGAGATACCTACAGCGTGAGCTATGAGAAAGCGCCACGCTTCCCGAAGGGAG
AAAGGCGGACAGGTATCCGGTAAGCGGCAGGGTCGGAACAGGAGAGCGCACGAGGGAGCTTCCAGGGGGA
AACGCCTGGTATCTTTATAGTCCTGTCGGGTTTCGCCACCTCTGACTTGAGCGTCGATTTTTGTGATGCT
CGTCAGGGGGGCGGAGCCTATGGAAAAACGCCAGCAACGCGGCCTTTTTACGGTTCCTGGCCTTTTGCTG
GCCTTTTGCTCACATGTTCTTTCCTGCGTTATCCCCTGATTCTGTGGATAACCGTATTACCGCCTTTGAG
TGAGCTGATACCGCTCGCCGCAGCCGAACGACCGAGCGCAGCGAGTCAGTGAGCGAGGAAGCGGAAGAGC
GCCCAATACGCAAACCGCCTCTCCCCGCGCGTTGGCCGATTCATTAATGCAGCTGGCACGACAGGTTTCC
CGACTGGAAAGCGGGCAGTGAGCGCAACGCAATTAATGTGAGTTAGCTCACTCATTAGGCACCCCAGGCT
TTACACTTTATGCTTCCGGCTCGTATGTTGTGTGGAATTGTGAGCGGATAACAATTTCACACAGGAAACA
GCTATGACCATGATTACGCCAAGCGCGCAATTAACCCTCACTAAAGGGAACAAAAGCTGGAGCTCTAGTA
CGGATTAGAAGCCGCCGAGCGGGTGACAGCCCTCCGAAGGAAGACTCTCCTCCGTGCGTCCTCGTCTTCA
CCGGTCGCGTTCCTGAAACGCAGATGTGCCTCGCGCCGCACTGCTCCGAACAATAAAGATTCTACAATAC
TAGCTTTTATGGTTATGAAGAGGAAAAATTGGCAGTAACCTGGCCCCACAAACCTTCAAATGAACGAATC
AAATTAACAACCATAGGATGATAATGCGATTAGTTTTTTAGCCTTATTTCTGGGGTAATTAATCAGCGAA
GCGATGATTTTTGATCTATTAACAGATATATAAATGCAAAAACTGCATAACCACTTTAACTAATACTTTC
AACATTTTCGGTTTGTATTACTTCTTATTCAAATGTAATAAAAGTATCAACAAAAAATTGTTAATATACC
TCTATACTTTAACGTCAAGGAGAAAAAACCCCGGATTCTAGAACTAGTGGATCCCCCATGTCTGAATTGA
AAACAGGTCATGCAGGCCATAACCCTTGGGCTTCAGTTGCCAATTCCGGTCCGATCTCTATTTTATCCTA
CTGTGGTTCCTCTATTTTAATGACGGTGACTAACAAGTTCGTCGTCAATTTGAAGGATTTCAACATGAAC
TTTGTCATGCTTTTCGTGCAATCTTTGGTTTGTACTATAACCTTGATTATCCTACGTATACTGGGCTATG
CGAAGTTCCGTTCATTAAACAAAACAGACGCCAAGAACTGGTTCCCTATTTCCTTTTTACTGGTCTTGAT
GATCTACACCTCTTCGAAGGCTTTACAATACTTGGCTGTTCCAATTTACACCATTTTCAAGAATTTGACT
ATTATCTTGATTGCTTATGGTGAGGTTCTCTTTTTTGGTGGCTCTGTCACCTCCATGGAATTGTCATCAT
TTTTGTTGATGGTCCTTTCTTCTGTCGTTGCAACTTGGGGTGACCAGCAAGCTGTGGCTGCCAAGGCTGC
TTCATTGGCTGAAGGAGCAGCCGGTGCTGTTGCCTCCTTTAACCCAGGTTATTTCTGGATGTTCACCAAC
TGTATCACTTCTGCATTATTCGTTCTTATAATGAGAAAGAGAATTAAGTTAACTAACTTCAAGGATTTCG
ACACTATGTTTTACAACAATGTTTTGGCTCTACCTATTCTATTGCTGTTTTCTTTCTGTGTGGAAGATTG
GTCTTCAGTTAATTTGACCAATAACTTTTCTAACGATTCGCTAACTGCTATGATCATCAGTGGTGTTGCA
TCCGTCGGTATTTCTTACTGTTCCGGTTGGTGTGTTCGTGTTACTTCGTCTACTACATATTCGATGGTAG
GGGCTTTGAACAAGCTGCCAATTGCCTTGTCTGGTTTGATTTTCTTTGATGCTCCAAGAAACTTCTTATC
TATTCTCTCCATTTTTATTGGTTTCCTATCAGGTATTATTTATGCTGTTGCCAAACAAAAGAAGCAACAA
GCCCAACCTTTACGTAAAGGGGAAAATTTATATTTTCAAGGTCAATTTTCTAAAGGTGAAGAATTATTCA
CTGGCGTTGTCCCAATTTTGGTTGAATTAGATGGTGATGTTAATGGTCACAAATTTTCTGTCTCCGGTGA
AGGTGAAGGTGACGCTACTTACGGTAAATTGACCTTAAAATTTATTTGTACTACTGGTAAATTGCCAGTT
CCATGGCCAACCTTAGTCACTACTTTCGGTTATGGTGTTCAATGTTTTGCGAGATACCCAGATCATATGA
AACAACATGACTTTTTCAAGTCTGCCATGCCAGAAGGTTATGTTCAAGAAAGAACTATTTTTTTCAAAGA
TGACGGTAACTACAAGACCAGAGCTGAAGTCAAGTTTGAAGGTGATACCTTAGTTAATAGAATCGAATTA
AAAGGTATTGATTTTAAAGAAGATGGTAACATTTTAGGTCACAAATTGGAATACAACTATAACTCTCACA
ATGTTTACATCATGGCTGACAAACAAAAGAATGGTATCAAAGTTAACTTCAAAATTAGACACAACATTGA
AGATGGTTCTGTTCAATTAGCTGACCATTATCAACAAAATACTCCAATTGGTGATGGTCCAGTCTTGTTA
CCAGACAACCATTACTTATCCACTCAATCTGCCTTATCCAAAGATCCAAACGAAAAGAGAGACCACATGG
TCTTGTTAGAATTTGTTACTGCTGCTGGTATTACCCATGGTATGGATGAATTGTACAAACACCACCACCA
TCATCATCATCATTAACTGCAGGAATTCGATATCAAGCTTATCGATACCGTCGACCTCGAGTCATGTAAT
TAGTTATGTCACGCTTACATTCACGCCCTCCCCCCACATCCGCTCTAACCGAAAAGGAAGGAGTTAGACA
ACCTGAAGTCTAGGTCCCTATTTATTTTTTTATAGTTATGTTAGTATTAAGAACGTTATTTATATTTCAA
ATTTTTCTTTTTTTTCTGTACAGACGCGTGTACGCATGTAACATTATACTGAAAACCTTGCTTGAGAAGG
TTTTGGGACGCTCGAAGGCTTTAATTTGCGGCCGGTACCCAATTCGCCCTATAGTGAGTCGTATTACGCG
CGCTCACTGGCCGTCGTTTTACAACGTCGTGACTGGGAAAACCCTGGCGTTACCCAACTTAATCGCCTTG
CAGCACATCCCCCTTTCGCCAGCTGGCGTAATAGCGAAGAGGCCCGCACCGATCGCCCTTCCCAACAGTT
GCGCAGCCTGAATGGCGAATGG
[124 nt withheld, positions 6673-6796]
CGCCGGCAAATGGTCAGGTCATTGAGTGTTTTTTATTTGTTGTATTTTTTTTTTTTTAGAGAAAATCCTC
CAATATATAAATTAGGAATCATAGTTTCATGATTTTCTGTTACACCTAACTTTTTGTGTGGTGCCCTCCT
CCTTGTCAATATTAATGTTAAAGTGCAATTCTTTTTCCTTATCACGTTGAGCCATTAGTATCAATTTGCT
TACCTGTATTCCTTTACATCCTCCTTTTTCTCCTTCTTGATAAATGTATGTAGATTGCGTATATAGTTTC
GTCTACCCTATGAACATATTCCATTTTGTAATTTCGTGTCGTTTCTATTATGAATTTCATTTATAAAGTT
TATGTACAAATATCATAAAAAAAGAGAATCTTTTTAAGCAAGGATTTTCTTAACTTCTTCGGCGACAGCA
TCACCGACTTCGGTGGTACTGTTGGAACCACCTAAATCACCAGTTCTGATACCTGCATCCAAAACCTTTT
TAACTGCATCTTCAATGGCCTTACCTTCTTCAGGCAAGTTCAATGACAATTTCAACATCATTGCAGCAGA
CAAGATAGTGGCGATAGGGTTGACCTTATTCTTTGGCAAATCTGGAGCAGAACCGTGGCATGGTTCGTAC
AAACCAAATGCGGTGTTCTTGTCTGGCAAAGAGGCCAAGGACGCAGATGGCAACAAACCCAAGGAACCTG
GGATAACGGAGGCTTCATCGGAGATGATATCACCAAACATGTTGCTGGTGATTATAATACCATTTAGGTG
GGTTGGGTTCTTAACTAGGATCATGGCGGCAGAATCAATCAATTGATGTTGAACCTTCAATGTAGGGAAT
TCGTTCTTGATGGTTTCCTCCACAGTTTTTCTCCATAATCTTGAAGAGGCCAAAACATTAGCTTTATCCA
AGGACCAAATAGGCAATGGTGGCTCATGTTGTAGGGCCATGAAAGCGGCCATTCTTGTGATTCTTTGCAC
TTCTGGAACGGTGTATTGTTCACTATCCCAAGCGACACCATCACCATCGTCTTCCTTTCTCTTACCAAAG
TAAATACCTCCCACTAATTCTCTGACAACAACGAAGTCAGTACCTTTAGCAAATTGTGGCTTGATTGGAG
ATAAGTCTAAAAGAGAGTCGGATGCAAAGTTACATGGTCTTAAGTTGGCGTACAATTGAAGTTCTTTACG
GATTTTTAGTAAACCTTGTTCAGGTCTAACACTACCGGTACCCCATTTAGGACCACCCACAGCACCTAAC
AAAACGGCATCAGCCTTCTTGGAGGCTTCCAGCGCCTCATCTGGAAGTGGAACACCTGTAGCATCGATAG
CAGCACCACCAATTAAATGATTTTCGAAATCGAACTTGACATTGGAACGAACATCAGAAATAGCTTTAAG
AACCTTAATGGCTTCGGCTGTGATTTCTTGACCAACGTGGTCACCTGGCAAAACGACGATCTTCTTAGGG
GCAGACATTACAATGGTATATCCTTGAAATATATATAAAAAAAGGCGCCTTAGACCGCTCGGCCAAACAA
C
[91 nt withheld, positions 8338-8428]
A
[49 nt withheld, positions 8430-8478]
CCTTTGACGTTGGAGTCCACGTTCTTT
[37 nt withheld, positions 8506-8542]
ACCCTATCTCGGTCTATTCTTTTGATTTATAAGGGATTTTGCCGATTTCGGCCTATTGGTTAAAAAATGA
GCTGATTTAACAAAAATTTAACGCGAATTTTAACAAAATATTAACGCTTACAATTTCCTGATGCGGTATT
TTCTCCTTACGCATCTGTGCGGTATTTCACACCGCATAGGGTAATAACTGATATAATTAAATTGAAGCTC
TAATTTGTGAGTTTAGTATACATGCATTTACTTATAATACAGTTTTTTAGTTTTGCTGGCCGCATCTTCT
CAAATATGCTTCCCAGCCTGCTTTTCTGTAACGTTCACCCTCTACCTTAGCATCCCTTCCCTTTGCAAAT
AGTCCTCTTCCAACAATAATAATGTCAGATCCTGTAGAGACCACATCATCCACGGTTCTATACTGTTGAC
CCAATGCGTCTCCCTTGTCATCTAAACCCACACCGGGTGTCATAATCAACCAATCGTAACCTTCATCTCT
TCCACCCATGTCTCTTTGAGCAATAAAGCCGATAACAAAATCTTTGTCGCTCTTCGCAATGTCAACAGTA
CCCTTAGTATATTCTCCAGTAGATAGGGAGCCCTTGCATGACAATTCTGCTAACATCAAAAGGCCTCTAG
GTTCCTTTGTTACTTCTTCTGCCGCCTGCTTCAAACCGCTAACAATACCTGGGCCCACCACACCGTGTGC
ATTCGTAATGTCTGCCCATTCTGCTATTCTGTATACACCCGCAGAGTACTGCAATTTGACTGTATTACCA
ATGTCAGCAAATTTTCTGTCTTCGAAGAGTAAAAAATTGTACTTGGCGGATAATGCCTTTAGCGGCTTAA
CTGTGCCCTCCATGGAAAAATCAGTCAAGATATCCACATGTGTTTTTAGTAAACAAATTTTGGGACCTAA
TGCTTCAACTAACTCCAGTAATTCCTTGGTGGTACGAACATCCAATGAAGCACACAAGTTTGTTTGCTTT
TCGTGCATGATATTAAATAGCTTGGCAGCAACAGGACTAGGATGAGTAGCAGCACGTTCCTTATATGTAG
CTTTCGACATGATTTATCTTCGTTTCCTGCAGGTTTTTGTTCTGTGCAGTTGGGTTAAGAATACTGGGCA
ATTTCATGTTTCTTCAACACTACATATGCGTATATATACCAATCTAAGTCTGTGC
